>Addgene plasmid #57140 | mPA-GFP-Keratin-17 | addgene full sequence | sequence record 226421 | Addgene NGS Result
CGTTACATAACTTACGGTAAATGGCCCGCCTGGCTGACCGCCCAACGACCCCCGCCCATTGACGTCAATA
ATGACGTATGTTCCCATAGTAACGCCAATAGGGACTTTCCATTGACGTCAATGGGTGGAGTATTTACGGT
AAACTGCCCACTTGGCAGTACATCAAGTGTATCATATGCCAAGTACGCCCCCTATTGACGTCAATGACGG
TAAATGGCCCGCCTGGCATTATGCCCAGTACATGACCTTATGGGACTTTCCTACTTGGCAGTACATCTAC
GTATTAGTCATCGCTATTACCATGGTGATGCGGTTTTGGCAGTACATCAATGGGCGTGGATAGCGGTTTG
ACTCACGGGGATTTCCAAGTCTCCACCCCATTGACGTCAATGGGAGTTTGTTTTGGCACCAAAATCAACG
GGACTTTCCAAAATGTCGTAACAACTCCGCCCCATTGACGCAAATGGGCGGTAGGCGTGTACGGTGGGAG
GTCTATATAAGCAGAGCTGGTTTAGTGAACCGTCAGATCCGCTAGCACCATGAGCTTCACCACTCGCTCC
ACCTTCTCCACCAACTACCGGTCCCTGGGCTCTGTCCAGGCGCCCAGCTACGGCGCCCGGCCGGTCAGCA
GCGCGGCCAGCGTCTATGCAGGCGCTGGGGGCTCTGGTTCCCGGATCTCCGTGTCCCGCTCCACCAGCTT
CAGGGGCGGCATGGGGTCCGGGGGCCTGGCCACCGGGATAGCCGGGGGTCTGGCAGGAATGGGAGGCATC
CAGAACGAGAAGGAGACCATGCAAAGCCTGAACGACCGCCTGGCCTCTTACCTGGACAGAGTGAGGAGCC
TGGAGACCGAGAACCGGAGGCTGGAGAGCAAAATCCGGGAGCACTTGGAGAAGAAGGGACCCCAGGTCAG
AGACTGGAGCCATTACTTCAAGATCATCGAGGACCTGAGGGCTCAGATCTTCGCAAATACTGTGGACAAT
GCCCGCATCGTTCTGCAGATTGACAATGCCCGTCTTGCTGCTGATGACTTTAGAGTCAAGTATGAGACAG
AGCTGGCCATGCGCCAGTCTGTGGAGAACGACATCCATGGGCTCCGCAAGGTCATTGATGACACCAATAT
CACACGACTGCAGCTGGAGACAGAGATCGAGGCTCTCAAGGAGGAGCTGCTCTTCATGAAGAAGAACCAC
GAAGAGGAAGTAAAAGGCCTACAAGCCCAGATTGCCAGCTCTGGGTTGACCGTGGAGGTAGATGCCCCCA
AATCTCAGGACCTCGCCAAGATCATGGCAGACATCCGGGCCCAATATGACGAGCTGGCTCGGAAGAACCG
AGAGGAGCTAGACAAGTACTGGTCTCAGCAGATTGAGGAGAGCACCACAGTGCTCACCACACAGTCTGCT
GAGGTTGGAGCTGCTGAGACGACGCTCACAGAGCTGAGACGTACAGTCCAGTCCTTGGAGATCGACCTGG
ACTCCATGAGAAATCTGAAGGCCAGCTTGGAGAACAGCCTGAGGGAGGTGGAGGCCCGCTACGCCCTACA
GATGGAGCAGCTCAACGGGATCCTGCTGCACCTTGAGTCAGAGCTGGCACAGACCCGGGCAGAGGGACAG
CGCCAGGCCCAGGAGTATGAGGCCCTGCTGAACATCAAGGTCAAGCTGGAGGCTGAGATCGCCACCTACC
GCCGCCTGCTGGAAGATGGCGAGGACTTTAATCTTGGTGATGCCTTGGACAGCAGCAACTCCATGCAAAC
CATCCAAAAGACCACCACCCGCCGGATAGTGGATGGCAAAGTGGTGTCTGAGACCAATGACACAAAGTTC
TGAGGCATCGAATTCTGCAGTCGACGGTACCGCGGGCCCGGGATCCACCGGTCGCCACCATGGTGAGCAA
GGGCGAGGAGCTGTTCACCGGGGTGGTGCCCATCCTGGTCGAGCTGGACGGCGACGTAAACGGCCACAAG
TTCAGCGTGTCCGGCGAGGGCGAGGGCGATGCCACCTACGGCAAGCTGACCCTGAAGTTCATCTGCACCA
CCGGCAAGCTGCCCGTGCCCTGGCCCACCCTCGTGACCACCTTCAGCTACGGCGTGCAGTGCTTCAGCCG
CTACCCCGACCACATGAAGCAGCACGACTTCTTCAAGTCCGCCATGCCCGAAGGCTACGTCCAGGAGCGC
ACCATCTTCTTCAAGGACGACGGCAACTACAAGACCCGCGCCGAGGTGAAGTTCGAGGGCGACACCCTGG
TGAACCGCATCGAGCTGAAGGGCATCGACTTCAAGGAGGACGGCAACATCCTGGGGCACAAGCTGGAGTA
CAACTACAACAGCCACAACGTCTATATCATGGCCGACAAGCAGAAGAACGGCATCAAGGCCAACTTCAAG
ATCCGCCACAACATCGAGGACGGCAGCGTGCAGCTCGCCGACCACTACCAGCAGAACACCCCCATCGGCG
ACGGCCCCGTGCTGCTGCCCGACAACCACTACCTGAGCCACCAGTCCAAGCTGAGCAAAGACCCCAACGA
GAAGCGCGATCACATGGTCCTGCTGGAGTTCGTGACCGCCGCCGGGATCACTCTCGGCATGGACGAGCTG
TACAAGTAAAGCGGCCGCGACTCTAGATCATAATCAGCCATACCACATTTGTAGAGGTTTTACTTGCTTT
AAAAAACCTCCCACACCTCCCCCTGAACCTGAAACATAAAATGAATGCAATTGTTGTTGTTAACTTGTTT
ATTGCAGCTTATAATGGTTACAAATAAAGCAATAGCATCACAAATTTCACAAATAAAGCATTTTTTTCAC
TGCATTCTAGTTGTGGTTTGTCCAAACTCATCAATGTATCTTAAGGCGTAAATTGTAAGCGTTAATATTT
TGTTAAAATTCGCGTTAAATTTTTGTTAAATCAGCTCATTTTTTAACCAATAGGCCGAAATCGGCAAAAT
CCCTTATAAATCAAAAGAATAGACCGAGATAGGGT
[37 nt withheld, positions 2976-3012]
AAAGAACGTGGACTCCAACGTCAAAGG
[49 nt withheld, positions 3040-3088]
T
[91 nt withheld, positions 3090-3180]
G
[124 nt withheld, positions 3182-3305]
CAGGTGGCACTTTTCGGGGAAATGTGCGCGGAACCCCTATTTGTTTATTTTTCTAAATACATTCAAATAT
GTATCCGCTCATGAGACAATAACCCTGATAAATGCTTCAATAATATTGAAAAAGGAAGAGTCCTGAGGCG
GAAAGAACCAGCTGTGGAATGTGTGTCAGTTAGGGTGTGGAAAGTCCCCAGGCTCCCCAGCAGGCAGAAG
TATGCAAAGCATGCATCTCAATTAGTCAGCAACCAGGTGTGGAAAGTCCCCAGGCTCCCCAGCAGGCAGA
AGTATGCAAAGCATGCATCTCAATTAGTCAGCAACCATAGTCCCGCCCCTAACTCCGCCCATCCCGCCCC
TAACTCCGCCCAGTTCCGCCCATTCTCCGCCCCATGGCTGACTAATTTTTTTTATTTATGCAGAGGCCGA
GGCCGCCTCGGCCTCTGAGCTATTCCAGAAGTAGTGAGGAGGCTTTTTTGGAGGCCTAGGCTTTTGCAAA
GATCGATCAAGAGACAGGATGAGGATCGTTTCGCATGATTGAACAAGATGGATTGCACGCAGGTTCTCCG
GCCGCTTGGGTGGAGAGGCTATTCGGCTATGACTGGGCACAACAGACAATCGGCTGCTCTGATGCCGCCG
TGTTCCGGCTGTCAGCGCAGGGGCGCCCGGTTCTTTTTGTCAAGACCGACCTGTCCGGTGCCCTGAATGA
ACTGCAAGACGAGGCAGCGCGGCTATCGTGGCTGGCCACGACGGGCGTTCCTTGCGCAGCTGTGCTCGAC
GTTGTCACTGAAGCGGGAAGGGACTGGCTGCTATTGGGCGAAGTGCCGGGGCAGGATCTCCTGTCATCTC
ACCTTGCTCCTGCCGAGAAAGTATCCATCATGGCTGATGCAATGCGGCGGCTGCATACGCTTGATCCGGC
TACCTGCCCATTCGACCACCAAGCGAAACATCGCATCGAGCGAGCACGTACTCGGATGGAAGCCGGTCTT
GTCGATCAGGATGATCTGGACGAAGAGCATCAGGGGCTCGCGCCAGCCGAACTGTTCGCCAGGCTCAAGG
CGAGCATGCCCGACGGCGAGGATCTCGTCGTGACCCATGGCGATGCCTGCTTGCCGAATATCATGGTGGA
AAATGGCCGCTTTTCTGGATTCATCGACTGTGGCCGGCTGGGTGTGGCGGACCGCTATCAGGACATAGCG
TTGGCTACCCGTGATATTGCTGAAGAGCTTGGCGGCGAATGGGCTGACCGCTTCCTCGTGCTTTACGGTA
TCGCCGCTCCCGATTCGCAGCGCATCGCCTTCTATCGCCTTCTTGACGAGTTCTTCTGAGCGGGACTCTG
GGGTTCGAAATGACCGACCAAGCGACGCCCAACCTGCCATCACGAGATTTCGATTCCACCGCCGCCTTCT
ATGAAAGGTTGGGCTTCGGAATCGTTTTCCGGGACGCCGGCTGGATGATCCTCCAGCGCGGGGATCTCAT
GCTGGAGTTCTTCGCCCACCCTAGGGGGAGGCTAACTGAAACACGGAAGGAGACAATACCGGAAGGAACC
CGCGCTATGACGGCAATAAAAAGACAGAATAAAACGCACGGTGTTGGGTCGTTTGTTCATAAACGCGGGG
TTCGGTCCCAGGGCTGGCACTCTGTCGATACCCCACCGAGACCCCATTGGGGCCAATACGCCCGCGTTTC
TTCCTTTTCCCCACCCCACCCCCCAAGTTCGGGTGAAGGCCCAGGGCTCGCAGCCAACGTCGGGGCGGCA
GGCCCTGCCATAGCCTCAGGTTACTCATATATACTTTAGATTGATTTAAAACTTCATTTTTAATTTAAAA
GGATCTAGGTGAAGATCCTTTTTGATAATCTCATGACCAAAATCCCTTAACGTGAGTTTTCGTTCCACTG
AGCGTCAGACCCCGTAGAAAAGATCAAAGGATCTTCTTGAGATCCTTTTTTTCTGCGCGTAATCTGCTGC
TTGCAAACAAAAAAACCACCGCTACCAGCGGTGGTTTGTTTGCCGGATCAAGAGCTACCAACTCTTTTTC
CGAAGGTAACTGGCTTCAGCAGAGCGCAGATACCAAATACTGTTCTTCTAGTGTAGCCGTAGTTAGGCCA
CCACTTCAAGAACTCTGTAGCACCGCCTACATACCTCGCTCTGCTAATCCTGTTACCAGTGGCTGCTGCC
AGTGGCGATAAGTCGTGTCTTACCGGGTTGGACTCAAGACGATAGTTACCGGATAAGGCGCAGCGGTCGG
GCTGAACGGGGGGTTCGTGCACACAGCCCAGCTTGGAGCGAACGACCTACACCGAACTGAGATACCTACA
GCGTGAGCTATGAGAAAGCGCCACGCTTCCCGAAGGGAGAAAGGCGGACAGGTATCCGGTAAGCGGCAGG
GTCGGAACAGGAGAGCGCACGAGGGAGCTTCCAGGGGGAAACGCCTGGTATCTTTATAGTCCTGTCGGGT
TTCGCCACCTCTGACTTGAGCGTCGATTTTTGTGATGCTCGTCAGGGGGGCGGAGCCTATGGAAAAACGC
CAGCAACGCGGCCTTTTTACGGTTCCTGGCCTTTTGCTGGCCTTTTGCTCACATGTTCTTTCCTGCGTTA
TCCCCTGATTCTGTGGATAACCGTATTACCGCCATGCATTAGTTATTAATAGTAATCAATTACGGGGTCA
TTAGTTCATAGCCCATATATGGAGTTCCG
Features (pLannotate 1.2.2; 16 found; start..end, strand, type, name):
      1..304     +  enhancer       CMV enhancer: human cytomegalovirus immediate early enhancer
    305..508     +  promoter       CMV promoter: human cytomegalovirus (CMV) immediate early promoter
    540..1817    +  CDS            KRT18: K1C18_HUMAN - Also known as CYK18. Experimental evidence at protein level: Swiss-Prot protein existence level 1. Involved in the uptake of thrombin-antithrombin complexes by hepatic cells (By similarity). When phosphorylated, plays a role in filament reorganization. Involved in the delivery of mutated CFTR to the plasma membrane. Together with KRT8, is involved in interleukin-6 (IL-6)-mediated barrier protection. From Homo sapiens (Human).
   1828..1866    +  misc_feature   MCS (fragment): multiple cloning site
   1880..2596    +  CDS            mPA-GFP: mPA-GFP is a fluorescent protein published in 2002, derived from Aequorea victoria. It is reported to be a monomer.
   2616..2699    +  CDS            large T antigen (fragment): large T antigen from SV40 (simian virus 40)
   2722..2843    +  polyA_signal   SV40 poly(A) signal: SV40 polyadenylation signal
   2877..3305    -  rep_origin     f1 ori (sequence partly withheld): f1 bacteriophage origin of replication; arrow indicates direction of (+) strand synthesis
   3332..3436    +  promoter       AmpR promoter: bla
   3438..3795    +  promoter       SV40 promoter: SV40 enhancer and early promoter
   3830..4624    +  CDS            NeoR/KanR: aminoglycoside phosphotransferase from Tn5; aph(3')-II (or nptII); confers resistance to neomycin, kanamycin, and G418 (Geneticin®)
   4645..4797    +  CDS            ble (fragment): BLE_KLEPN - Experimental evidence at protein level: Swiss-Prot protein existence level 1. Binding protein with a strong affinity to the bleomycin family of antibiotics. Binds to CL990; an antimitotic-antibiotic compound. From Klebsiella pneumoniae.
   4856..4903    +  polyA_signal   HSV TK poly(A) signal: herpes simplex virus thymidine kinase polyadenylation signal (Cole and Stacy, 1985)
   4994..5010    -  polyA_signal   bGH poly(A) signal (fragment): bovine growth hormone polyadenylation signal
   5232..5820    +  rep_origin     ori: high-copy-number ColE1/pMB1/pBR322/pUC origin of replication
   5935..5994    +  enhancer       CMV enhancer (fragment): human cytomegalovirus immediate early enhancer
