[The description below was written by a language model from this plasmid's Addgene catalogue record and pLannotate feature annotations shown in this document.]
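Description:
mPA-GFP-Keratin-17 is a mammalian expression plasmid that produces a human keratin fused to monomeric photoactivatable GFP. Despite its name, the record states that the insert is keratin 18 (KRT18), and the feature annotation of the sequenced plasmid agrees, identifying the coding region as human KRT18. The catalogue lists a V282L substitution in the insert. The "17" in the name may instead refer to a linker length, but the record does not say.

Expression is driven by the CMV immediate early enhancer and promoter. The KRT18 open reading frame lies directly downstream, followed by a short remnant of the multiple cloning site and then the mPA-GFP coding sequence, so the fluorescent protein sits at the C-terminus of the keratin. An SV40 polyadenylation signal terminates the transcript.

The backbone carries a high-copy ColE1/pUC-type origin for propagation in E. coli and an f1 origin. It has a single NeoR/KanR (Tn5 aminoglycoside phosphotransferase) gene placed behind both a bacterial promoter and the SV40 early promoter, with an HSV TK polyadenylation signal. This arrangement gives kanamycin resistance in bacteria and G418 selection in mammalian cells. Small annotated fragments (ble, bGH poly(A), large T antigen) appear to be backbone remnants rather than functional elements.

mPA-GFP is an Aequorea-derived monomeric protein whose green fluorescence increases strongly after illumination with violet light. This matches the recorded excitation values of 400 and 504 nm and emission near 515–517 nm. The fusion is intended to label cytokeratin intermediate filaments in live cells. Photoactivating a chosen region would allow a subpopulation of the keratin to be highlighted and followed over time.
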