Addgene plasmid #57140: mPA-GFP-Keratin-17
Purpose: Note- This plasmid contains Keratin 18. Localization: Cytokeratin, Excitation: 400 / 504, Emission: 515 / 517
Depositing lab: Michael Davidson.
Backbone
  Vector backbone: mPA-GFP
  Backbone size w/o insert (bp): 4750
  Vector type: Mammalian Expression
  Selectable markers: Neomycin (select with G418)
Growth in bacteria
  Bacterial resistance: Kanamycin, 50 μg/mL
  Growth temperature: 37°C
  Growth strain: DH5alpha
  Copy number: High Copy
Gene/Insert
  Gene/Insert name: Keratin (alt name: NM_199187.1)
  Species: H. sapiens (human)
  Mutation: V282L
  Entrez Gene: KRT18 (a.k.a. CK-18, CYK18, K18)
  Promoter: CMV
  Tag / fusion protein: mPA-GFP
  Cloning method: Unknown
  Sequencing primers: 5′ CMV-F; 3′ SV40pA-R
Terms and licenses: Academic/Nonprofit Terms; Industry Terms
Depositor comments: . Excitation = 400 / 504; Emission = 515 / 517
How to cite: mPA-GFP-Keratin-17 was a gift from Michael Davidson (Addgene plasmid # 57140)
