>Addgene plasmid #57140 | mPA-GFP-Keratin-17 | depositor partial sequence | sequence record 88283 | insert sequence
GACGTCAGATCCGCTAGCACCATGAGCTTCACCACTCGCTCCACCTTCTCCACCAACTACCGGTCCCTGG
GCTCTGTCCAGGCGCCCAGCTACGGCGCCCGGCCGGTCAGCAGCGCGGCCAGCGTCTATGCAGGCGCTGG
GGGCTCTGGTTCCCGGATCTCCGTGTCCCGCTCCACCAGCTTCAGGGGCGGCATGGGGTCCGGGGGCCTG
GCCACCGGGATAGCCGGGGGTCTGGCAGGAATGGGAGGCATCCAGAACGAGAAGGAGACCATGCAAAGCC
TGAACGACCGCCTGGCCTCTTACCTGGACAGAGTGAGGAGCCTGGAGACCGAGAACCGGAGGCTGGAGAG
CAAAATCCGGGAGCACTTGGAGAAGAAGGGACCCCAGGTCAGAGACTGGAGCCATTACTTCAAGATCATC
GAGGACCTGAGGGCTCAGATCTTCGCAAATACTGTGGACAATGCCCGCATCGTTCTGCAGATTGACAATG
CCCGTCTTGCTGCTGATGACTTTAGAGTCAAGTATGAGACAGAGCTGGCCATGCGCCAGTCTGTGGAGAA
CGACATCCATGGGCTCCGCAAGGTCATTGATGACACCAATATCACACGACTGCAGCTGGAGACAGAGATC
GAGGCTCTCAAGGAGGAGCTGCTCTTCATGAAGAAGAACCACGAAGAGGAAGTAAAAGGCCTACAAGCCC
AGATTGCCAGCTCTGGGTTGACCGTGGAGGTAGATGCCCCCAAATCTCAGGACCTCGCCAAGATCATGGC
AGACATCCGGGCCCAATATGACGAGCTGGCTCGGAAGAACCGAGAGGAGCTAGACAAGTACTGGTCTCAG
CAGATTGAGGAGAGCACCACAGTGCTCACCACACAGTCTGCTGAGGTTGGAGCTGCTGAGACGACGCTCA
CAGAGCTGAGACGTACAGTCCAGTCCTTGGAGATCGACCTGGACTCCATGAGAAATCTGAAGGCCAGCTT
GGAGAACAGCCTGAGGGAGGTGGAGGCCCGCTACGCCCTACAGATGGAGCAGCTCAACGGGATCCTGCTG
CACCTTGAGTCAGAGCTGGCACAGACCCGGGCAGAGGGACAGCGCCAGGCCCAGGAGTATGAGGCCCTGC
TGAACATCAAGGTCAAGCTGGAGGCTGAGATCGCCACCTACCGCCGCCTGCTGGAAGATGGCGAGGACTT
TAATCTTGGTGATGCCTTGGACAGCAGCAACTCCATGCAAACCATCCAAAAGACCACCACCCGCCGGATA
GTGGATGGCAAAGTGGTGTCTGAGACCAATGACACCAAAGTTCTGAGGCATCGAATTCTGCAGTCGACGG
TACCGCGGGCCCGGGATCCACCGGTCGCCACCATGGTGAGCAAGGGCGAGGAGCTGTTCACCGGGGTGGT
GCCCATCCTGGTCGAGCTGGACGGCGACGTAAACGGCCACAAGTTCAGCGTGTCCGGCGAGGGCGAGGGC
GATGCCACCTACGGCAAGCTGACCCTGAAGTTCATCTGCACCACCGGCAAGCTGCCCGTGCCCTGGCCCA
CCCTCGTGACCACCTTCAGCTACGGCGTGCAGTGCTTCAGCCGCTACCCCGACCACATGAAGCAGCACGA
CTTCTTCAAGTCCGCCATGCCCGAAGGCTACGTCCAGGAGCGCACCATCTTCTTCAAGGACGACGGCAAC
TACAAGACCCGCGCCGAGGTGAAGTTCGAGGGCGACACCCTGGTGAACCGCATCGAGCTGAAGGGCATCG
ACTTCAAGGAGGACGGCAACATCCTGGGGCACAAGCTGGAGTACAACTACAACAGCCACAACGTCTATAT
CATGGCCGACAAGCAGAAGAACGGCATCAAGGCCAACTTCAAGATCCGCCACAACATCGAGGACGGCAGC
GTGCAGCTCGCCGACCACTACCAGCAGAACACCCCCATCGGCGACGGCCCCGTGCTGCTGCCCGACAACC
ACTACCTGAGCCACCAGTCCAAGCTGAGCAAAGACCCCAACGAGAAGCGCGATCACATGGTCCTGCTGGA
GTTCGTGACCGCCGCCGGGATCACTCTCGGCATGGACGAGCTGTACAAGTAAAGCGGCCGCGACTCTAGA
TCAATCACCATACCACATTGAGA
